Addgene plasmid #149190: pGBW-m4046709
Purpose: Yeast Expression plasmid for SARS-CoV-2 ORF7b
Depositing lab: Ginkgo Bioworks & Benjie Chen. Depositing organization: Ginkgo Bioworks.
Backbone
  Vector backbone: AmpR; 2u URA3
  Backbone size w/o insert (bp): 4078
  Vector type: Yeast Expression
  Selectable markers: URA3
Growth in bacteria
  Bacterial resistance: Ampicillin, 100 μg/mL
  Growth temperature: 37°C
  Growth strain: DH5alpha
  Copy number: High Copy
Gene/Insert
  Gene/Insert name: SARS-CoV-2 ORF7b
  Species: S. cerevisiae (budding yeast); Severe acute respiratory syndrome coronavirus 2
  Insert size (bp): 125
  Mutation: Saccharomyces cerevisiae recode 1
  Entrez Gene: ORF7b (a.k.a. GU280_gp08)
  Promoter: pGAL1
  Cloning method: Unknown
Resource information
  A portion of this plasmid was derived from a plasmid made by: GinkgoBioworks
Depositor comments: NCBI Reference Sequence: YP_009725318.1. Created by gene synthesis with Not1 site. NGS used for QC was performed by Ginkgo and may not fully cover the entire plasmid.
How to cite: pGBW-m4046709 was a gift from Ginkgo Bioworks & Benjie Chen (Addgene plasmid # 149190 ; http://n2t.net/addgene:149190 ; RRID:Addgene_149190)
