[The description below was written by a language model from this plasmid's Addgene catalogue record and pLannotate feature annotations shown in this document.]
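Description:
pGBW-m4046709 is an episomal yeast expression plasmid built to produce the SARS-CoV-2 accessory protein ORF7b in Saccharomyces cerevisiae. It is a shuttle vector. In E. coli it replicates from a high-copy ColE1/pUC-type origin and is selected with ampicillin through a β-lactamase gene that the annotation places downstream of a cat promoter. In yeast it is maintained by the 2μ origin, which supports multicopy episomal replication, and is selected by uracil prototrophy through the URA3 marker, which can also be counterselected with 5-fluoroorotic acid. The annotation also finds a short rop-like coding segment next to AmpR, although the catalogue lists the plasmid as high copy. Several short bacterial and phage terminators (T3Te, T7Te, tonB) flank the bacterial modules, presumably to insulate them from read-through transcription.

The payload is a small synthetic open reading frame of roughly 125–130 bp encoding ORF7b, recoded for S. cerevisiae codon usage ("recode 1") and made by gene synthesis. It lies between the GAL1 promoter and a fragment of the CYC1 terminator. GAL1 is regulated by Gal4, so expression is induced by galactose and repressed by glucose, which helps when a viral protein may be toxic to the host. No epitope tag or reporter fusion is annotated. The record gives no purpose beyond yeast expression of ORF7b.

The annotated sequence is the depositor's NGS result, which is noted as possibly not covering the whole plasmid. Its 4,896 nt length is greater than the sum of the listed backbone and insert sizes.
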