Features (pLannotate 1.2.2; 13 found; start..end, strand, type, name):
     25..466     +  promoter       GAL1 promoter: S. cerevisiae GAL1; inducible promoter, regulated by Gal4
    478..606     +  CDS            NS7B_SARS2: Experimental evidence at protein level: Swiss-Prot protein existence level 1. From Severe acute respiratory syndrome coronavirus 2 (2019-nCoV) (SARS-CoV-2).
    635..807     +  terminator     CYC1 terminator (fragment): S. cerevisiae CYC1; transcription terminator for CYC1
    843..1019    +  promoter       URA3 promoter (fragment): S. cerevisiae URA3
   1020..1823    +  CDS            URA3: orotidine-5'-phosphate decarboxylase, required for uracil biosynthesis; S. cerevisiae URA3; yeast auxotrophic marker, counterselectable with 5-fluoroorotic acid (5-FOA)
   1906..2888    -  rep_origin     2μ ori: yeast 2μ plasmid origin of replication
   2966..2995    +  terminator     T3Te terminator: phage T3 early transcription terminator
   3017..3604    +  rep_origin     ori: high-copy-number ColE1/pMB1/pBR322/pUC origin of replication
   3616..3643    -  terminator     T7Te terminator: phage T7 early transcription terminator
   3667..3858    -  CDS            rop: Rop protein, which maintains plasmids at low copy number; rop
   3859..4719    -  CDS            AmpR: β-lactamase; bla; confers resistance to ampicillin, carbenicillin, and related antibiotics
   4720..4822    -  promoter       cat promoter: promoter of the E. coli cat gene encoding chloramphenicol acetyltransferase
   4823..4854    -  terminator     tonB terminator: bidirectional E. coli tonB-P14 transcription terminator
>Addgene plasmid #149190 | pGBW-m4046709 | addgene full sequence | sequence record 297815 | Ginkgo NGS Result
GCGGCCGCTTGCTATATTGAAGTACGGATTAGAAGCCGCCGAGCGGGCGACAGCCCTCCGACGGAAGACT
CTCCTCCGTGCGTCCTCGTCTTCACCGGTCGCGTTCCTGAAACGCAGATGTGCCTCGCGCCGCACTGCTC
CGAACAATAAAGATTCTACAATACTAGCTTTTATGGTTATGAAGAGGAAAAATTGGCAGTAACCTGGCCC
CACAAACCTTCAAATTAACGAATCAAATTAACAACCATAGGATGATAATGCGATTAGTTTTTTAGCCTTA
TTTCTGGGGTAATTAATCAGCGAAGCGATGATTTTTGATCTATTAACAGATATATAAATGGAAAAGCTGC
ATAACCACTTTAACTAATACTTTCAACATTTTCAGTTTGTATTACTTCTTATTCAAATGTCATAAAAGTA
TCAACAAAAAATTGTTAATATACCTCTATACTTTAACGTCAAGGAGAAAAAACTATAATGATCGAGTTAT
CCTTGATAGATTTCTATCTATGTTTTTTGGCATTCCTGCTTTTTCTCGTGTTGATTATGTTGATTATCTT
CTGGTTCAGTTTAGAATTGCAAGACCATAATGAAACATGCCACGCCTAAACAGGCCCCTTTTCCTTTGTC
GATATCATGTAATTAGTTATGTCACGCTTACATTCACGCCCTCCTCCCACATCCGCTCTAACCGAAAAGG
AAGGAGTTAGACAACCTGAAGTCTAGGTCCCTATTTATTTTTTTTAATAGTTATGTTAGTATTAAGAACG
TTATTTATATTTCAAATTTTTCTTTTTTTTCTGTACAAAGCGGCCGCCGAACCACTAGTGCACTGCAGTA
CACGGTTTCCTTGAAATTTTTTTGATTCGGTAATCTCCGAACAGAAGGAAGAACGAAGGAAGGAGCACAG
ACTTAGATTGGTATATATACGCATATGTAGTGTTGAAGAAACATGAAATTGCCCAGTATTCTTAACCCAA
CTGCACAGAACAAAAACGTGCAGGAAACGAAGATAAATCATGTCGAAAGCTACATATAAGGAACGTGCTG
CTACTCATCCTAGTCCTGTTGCTGCCAAGCTATTTAATATCATGCACGAAAAGCAAACAAACTTGTGTGC
TTCATTGGATGTTCGTACCACCAAGGAATTACTGGAGTTAGTTGAAGCATTAGGTCCCAAAATTTGTTTA
CTAAAAACACATGTGGATATCTTGACTGATTTTTCCATGGAGGGCACAGTTAAGCCGCTAAAGGCATTAT
CCGCCAAGTACAATTTTTTACTCTTCGAGGACAGAAAATTTGCTGACATTGGTAATACAGTCAAATTGCA
GTACTCTGCGGGTGTATACAGAATAGCAGAATGGGCAGACATTACGAATGCACACGGTGTGGTGGGCCCA
GGTATTGTTAGCGGTTTGAAGCAGGCGGCAGAAGAAGTAACAAAGGAACCTAGAGGCCTTTTGATGTTAG
CAGAATTGTCATGCAAGGGCTCCCTATCTACTGGAGAATATACTAAGGGTACTGTTGACATTGCGAAGAG
CGACAAAGATTTTGTTATCGGCTTTATTGCTCAAAGAGACATGGGTGGAAGAGATGAAGGTTACGATTGG
TTGATTATGACACCCGGTGTGGGTTTAGATGACAAGGGAGATGCATTGGGTCAACAGTATAGAACCGTGG
ATGATGTGGTTTCTACAGGATCTGACATTATTATTGTTGGAAGAGGACTATTTGCAAAGGGAAGGGATGC
TAAGGTAGAGGGTGAACGTTACAGAAAAGCAGGCTGGGAAGCATATTTGAGAAGATGCGGCCAGCAAAAC
TAAAAAACTGTATTATAAGTAAATGCATGTATACTAAACTCACAAATTAGAGCTTCAATTTAATTATATC
AGTTATTACCCGAGTAACGAAGCATCTGTGCTTCATTTTGTAGAACAAAAATGCAACGCGAGAGCGCTAA
TTTTTCAAACAAAGAATCTGAGCTGCATTTTTACAGAACAGAAATGCAACGCGAAAGCGCTATTTTACCA
ACGAAGAATCTGTGCTTCATTTTTGTAAAACAAAAATGCAACGCGAGAGCGCTAATTTTTCAAACAAAGA
ATCTGAGCTGCATTTTTACAGAACAGAAATGCAACGCGAGAGCGCTATTTTACCAACAAAGAATCTATAC
TTCTTTTTTGTTCTACAAAAATGCATCCCGAGAGCGCTATTTTTCTAACAAAGCATCTTAGATTACTTTT
TTTCTCCTTTGTGCGCTCTATAATGCAGTCTCTTGATAACTTTTTGCACTGTAGGTCCGTTAAGGTTAGA
AGAAGGCTACTTTGGTGTCTATTTTCTCTTCCATAAAAAAAGCCTGACTCCACTTCCCGCGTTTACTGAT
TACTAGCGAAGCTGCGGGTGCATTTTTTCAAGATAAAGGCATCCCCGATTATATTCTATACCGATGTGGA
TTGCGCATACTTTGTGAACAGAAAGTGATAGCGTTGATGATTCTTCATTGGTCAGAAAATTATGAACGGT
TTCTTCTATTTTGTCTCTATATACTACGTATAGGAAATGTTTACATTTTCGTATTGTTTTCGATTCACTC
TATGAATAGTTCTTACTACAATTTTTTTGTCTAAAGAGTAATACTAGAGATAAACATAAAAAATGTAGAG
GTCGAGTTTAGATGCAAGTTCAAGGAGCGAAAGGTGGATGGGTAGGTTATATAGGGATATAGCACAGAGA
TATATAGCAAAGAGATACTTTTGAGCAATGTTTGTGGAAGCGGTATTCGCAATATTTTAGTAGCTCGTTA
CAGTCCGGTGCGTTTTTGGTTTTTTGAAAGTGCGTCATCAGAGCGCTTTTGGTTTTCAAAAGCGCTCTGA
AGTTCCTATACTTTCTAGCTAGAGAATAGGAACTTCCCGAGCGGCCGCGTGTTACAAGCTTGACTCCAGC
GTAACTGGACTGCAATCAACTCACTGGCTCACCTTCACGGGTGGGCCTTTCTTCGGTAGAAAATCAAAGG
ATCTTCTTGAGATCCTTTTTTTCTGCGCGTAATCTGCTGCTTGCAAACAAAAAAACCACCGCTACCAGCG
GTGGTTTGTTTGCCGGATCAAGAGCTACCAACTCTTTTTCCGAGGTAACTGGCTTCAGCAGAGCGCAGAT
ACCAAATACTGTTCTTCTAGTGTAGCCGTAGTTAGGCCACCACTTCAAGAACTCTGTAGCACCGCCTACA
TACCTCGCTCTGCTAATCCTGTTACCAGTGGCTGCTGCCAGTGGCGATAAGTCGTGTCTTACCGGGTTGG
ACTCAAGACGATAGTTACCGGATAAGGCGCAGCGGTCGGGCTGAACGGGGGGTTCGTGCACACAGCCCAG
CTTGGAGCGAACGACCTACACCGAACTGAGATACCTACAGCGTGAGCTATGAGAAAGCGCCACGCTTCCC
GAAGGGAGAAAGGCGGACAGGTATCCGGTAAGCGGCAGGGTCGGAACAGGAGAGCGCACGAGGGAGCTTC
CAGGGGTAAACGCCTGGTATCTTTATAGTCCTGTCGGGTTTCGCCACCTCTGACTTGAGCATCGATTTTT
GTGATGCTCGTCAGGGGGGCGGAGCCTATGGAAAAACGCCAGCAACGCAGAAAGGCCCACCCGAAGGTGA
GCCAGGTGATTACATTTGGGCCCTCATCAGAGGTTTTCACCGTCATCACCGAAACGCGCGAGGCAGCTGC
GGTAAAGCTCATCAGCGTGGTCGTGAAGCGATTCACAGATGTCTGCCTGTTCATCCGCGTCCAGCTCGTT
GAGTTTCTCCAGAAGCGTTAATGTCTGGCTTCTGATAAAGCGGGCCATGTTAAGGGCGGTTTTTTCCTGT
TTGGTCACTTACCAATGCTTAATCAGTGAGGCACCTATCTCAGCGATCTGTCTATTTCGTTCATCCATAG
TTGCCTGACTCCCCGTCGTGTAGATAACTACGATGCGGGAGGGCTTACCATCTGGCCCCAGTGCTGCAAT
GATACCGCGAGACCCACGCTCACCGGCTCCAGATTTATCAGCAATAAACCAGCCAGCCGGGAGGGCCGAG
CGCAGAAGTGATCCTGCAACTTTATCCGCCTCCATCCAGTCTATTAATTGTTGCCGGGAAGCTAGAGTAA
GTAGTTCGCCAGTTAATAGTTTGCGCAACGTTGTTGCCATTGCTACAGGCATCGTGGTGTCACGCTCGTC
GTTTGGTATGGCTTCATTCAGCTCCGGTTCCCAACGATCAAGGCGAGTTACATGATCCCCCATGTTGTGC
AAAAAAGCGGTTAGCTCCTTCGGTCCTCCGATCGTTGCCAGAAGTAAGTTGGCCGCAGTGTTATCACTCA
TGGTTATGGCAGCACTGCATAATTCTCTTACTGTCATGCCATCCGTGAGATGCTTTTCTGTGACTGGTGA
GTACTCAACCAAGTCATTCTGAGAATAGTGTATGCGGCGACCGAGTTGCTCTTGCCCGGCGTCAATACGG
GATAATACCGCGCCACATAGCAGAACTTTAAAAGTGCTCATCATTGGAAAACGTTCTTCGGGGCGTAAAC
TCTCAAGGATCTTACCGCTGTTGAGATCCAGTTCGATGTAACCCACTCGTGCACCCAACTGATCTTCAGC
ATCTTTTACTTTCACCAGCGTTTCTGGGTGAGCAAAAACAGGAAGGCAAAATGCCGCAAAAAAGGGAATA
AGGGCGACACGGAAATGTTGAATACTCATTTTAGCTTCCTTAGCTCCTGAAAATCTCGATAACTCAAAAA
ATACGCCCGGTAGTGATCTTATTTCATTATGGTGAAAGTTGGAACCTCTTACGTGCCGATCAAGTCAAAA
GCCTCCGGTCGGAGGCTTTTGACTTTCTGCTATGGAGGTCAGGTATGATTTAAATGGTCAGTTAGA
